Addgene plasmid #201093: pPOTv6-puro-3Ty:mScarletI:3Ty
Purpose: Trypanosoma brucei PCR only tagging (pPOT) vector for endogenous gene tagging
Depositing lab: Samuel Dean. Depositing organization: University of Warwick. Publication: A comprehensive toolkit for protein localization and functional analysis in trypanosomatids. Paterou A, Saez Conde J, Tyc J, Sunter JD, Vaughan S, Gull K, Dean S. Open Biol. 2025 Apr;15(4):240361. doi: 10.1098/rsob.240361. Epub 2025 Apr 2. PubMed 40169015.
Backbone
  Vector backbone: pPOT
  Vector type: Unspecified
Growth in bacteria
  Bacterial resistance: Ampicillin, 100 μg/mL
  Growth temperature: 37°C
  Growth strain: NEB Stable
  Copy number: High Copy
Gene/Insert
  Gene/Insert name: mScaret-I
  Species: Synthetic
  Promoter: read through
  Cloning method: Restriction Enzyme; 5′ cloning site HindIII (not destroyed); 3′ cloning site BamHI (not destroyed)
  Sequencing primers: 5′ cTATGGGTTCTGGTAGTG; 3′ cTTAACTACCCGATCCTG
Terms and licenses: Academic/Nonprofit Terms; Industry Terms: Not Available to Industry
Depositor comments: Please visit https://doi.org/10.1101/2023.04.21.537815 for bioRxiv preprint. A R102C mutation was found in puromycin that does not affect plasmid function.
How to cite: pPOTv6-puro-3Ty:mScarletI:3Ty was a gift from Samuel Dean (Addgene plasmid # 201093 ; http://n2t.net/addgene:201093 ; RRID:Addgene_201093)
