[The description below was written by a language model from this plasmid's Addgene catalogue record and pLannotate feature annotations shown in this document.]
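Description:
pPOTv6-puro-3Ty:mScarletI:3Ty is a PCR-only tagging (pPOT) template plasmid for endogenous gene tagging in Trypanosoma brucei. It is not designed to be expressed from the plasmid itself. Instead, it serves as a template from which tagging cassettes are amplified, conventionally with long primers carrying homology to the target locus, so that the product integrates at the gene of interest. In keeping with this, the record gives the promoter as "read through", meaning expression of the tag and marker depends on transcription of the locus into which the cassette inserts rather than on a dedicated promoter. In E. coli the plasmid is maintained through a high-copy ColE1/pUC-type origin and selected with ampicillin via AmpR. The backbone also carries an f1 origin, lac promoter/operator and lacZα remnants, and flanking T7 and SP6 promoters typical of a general cloning vector.

The payload is the synthetic, rapidly maturing monomeric red fluorescent protein mScarlet-I, cloned between HindIII and BamHI sites that are retained. According to the construct name it is flanked on each side by three copies of the Ty epitope, although these epitopes are not annotated in the feature table. Two copies of the puromycin N-acetyltransferase gene (pac) lie on either side of the fluorescent protein. This layout fits the usual pPOT arrangement, in which one template yields either an N-terminal (marker then tag) or a C-terminal (tag then marker) cassette. The intergenic RNA-processing sequences that would separate these units are not annotated. The depositor notes an R102C substitution in the puromycin resistance gene that does not affect function. The construct is used for protein localisation by fluorescence or anti-Ty detection.
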