Features (pLannotate 1.2.2; 15 found; start..end, strand, type, name):
    171..767     +  CDS            pac: PUAC_STRAD - Protein predicted: Swiss-Prot protein existence level 4. Detoxification of puromycin. From Streptomyces alboniger.
   1269..1964    +  CDS            mScarlet-I: mScarlet-I is a basic (constitutively fluorescent) red fluorescent protein published in 2016, derived from synthetic construct. It is reported to be a rapidly-maturing monomer with moderate acid sensitivity.
   2469..3065    +  CDS            pac: PUAC_STRAD - Protein predicted: Swiss-Prot protein existence level 4. Detoxification of puromycin. From Streptomyces alboniger.
   3261..3279    -  promoter       SP6 promoter: promoter for bacteriophage SP6 RNA polymerase
   3321..3337    -  protein_bind   lac operator: The lac repressor binds to the lac operator to inhibit transcription in E. coli. This inhibition can be relieved by adding lactose or isopropyl-β-D-thiogalactopyranoside (IPTG). lac repressor encoded by lacI
   3345..3375    -  promoter       lac promoter: promoter for the E. coli lac operon
   3390..3411    -  protein_bind   CAP binding site: CAP binding activates transcription in the presence of cAMP. E. coli catabolite activator protein
   3424..3516    -  CDS            lacI (fragment): lac repressor; lacI; The lac repressor binds to the lac operator to inhibit transcription in E. coli. This inhibition can be relieved by adding lactose or isopropyl-β-D-thiogalactopyranoside (IPTG).
   3699..4287    -  rep_origin     ori: high-copy-number ColE1/pMB1/pBR322/pUC origin of replication
   4458..5318    -  CDS            AmpR: β-lactamase; bla; confers resistance to ampicillin, carbenicillin, and related antibiotics
   5319..5423    -  promoter       AmpR promoter: bla
   5450..5500    +  misc_feature   bom (fragment): basis of mobility region from pBR322
   5501..5956    -  rep_origin     f1 ori (sequence partly withheld): f1 bacteriophage origin of replication; arrow indicates direction of (+) strand synthesis
   5960..6117    -  CDS            lacZα (fragment): LacZα fragment of β-galactosidase; lacZ fragment
   6120..2       +  promoter       T7 promoter (across the origin): promoter for bacteriophage T7 RNA polymerase
>Addgene plasmid #201093 | pPOTv6-puro-3Ty:mScarletI:3Ty | addgene full sequence | sequence record 400048 | Addgene NGS Result
GGGCGAATTGGGCCCGTATAATGCAGACCTGCTGCAAGCTAGGGGCACAGCAAGGTCTTCTGAAATTCAT
GTTTTTTTTTTTTTTACTCTGCATTGCAGTCTCCGCTCTTATTTAGTTTTGCTTTACGTAAGGTCTCGTT
GCTGCCATAAAATAAGCTCTAGTGGAATTCATGACTGAATACAAGCCAACGGTTCGTCTTGCTACGCGAG
ACGATGTGCCGCGGGCCGTACGGACGCTGGCTGCTGCGTTCGCTGATTATCCCGCCACCCGACATACGGT
TGACCCAGATCGACACATTGAGCGAGTCACAGAACTTCAAGAGTTATTCTTAACACGGGTGGGCTTGGAC
ATTGGTAAGGTTTGGGTTGCGGACGATGGCGCGGCTGTTGCGGTGTGGACGACGCCAGAGTCAGTCGAAG
CGGGCGCAGTGTTTGCTGAGATCGGTCCCCGAATGGCGGAGCTTAGCGGGTCATGCCTCGCTGCACAACA
GCAGATGGAAGGTCTGTTGGCACCACATAGACCTAAGGAGCCGGCTTGGTTCTTAGCGACAGTTGGCGTC
AGTCCGGACCACCAAGGTAAGGGGCTGGGTTCAGCGGTTGTTCTTCCAGGAGTAGAGGCTGCGGAAAGGG
CAGGTGTGCCGGCGTTCCTTGAAACGTCTGCACCACGTAACCTTCCTTTTTACGAGAGATTGGGGTTTAC
AGTAACAGCAGATGTTGAAGTGCCTGAAGGGCCGAGGACATGGTGCATGACACGTAAGCCGGGAGCCTAA
CCATGGTGCCCATTTAGTTGGCCTTTCCCTTGTCTCGTGTCTTTTCCGTGGAAAGGTTCCCGGAGTAATC
TGATGGCACAGCAGGGAGGTGCGCCTGCAGGTTGGTTAGGAAGGGGGGATGATGTAAAAGAAGAAAATGG
GGGGATTCGAGCCCCACGCGTTGCTCAAGCTGTGTAGCGCAGGCGTTTCCTTACATATTTCTCTAACAGG
CACGGAAGCCTAACAAATACACTTGGCTTATTTTTTTGCCCCCTCATGTCTTGTACAAATATTTGCGATA
GCTTAGCTATCAGCCACATTAATCAAACAAGTATACCAACAAGCCCGAAAACAGAAACTCAACTGCAACG
GGTACCTATGGGTTCTGGTAGTGGTTCCGGTTCCGGTTCTGAGGTACACACAAACCAGGACCCACTGGAC
GGCTCCGAGGTGCATACCAATCAAGATCCGCTGGACGGCTCTGAAGTTCACACCAATCAAGATCCCTTGG
ATAAGCTTATGGTATCAAAGGGCGAAGCAGTAATCAAGGAGTTCATGCGGTTTAAGGTACACATGGAGGG
TTCCATGAATGGCCATGAATTTGAGATCGAAGGAGAGGGGGAAGGGCGTCCTTACGAAGGAACACAAACA
GCTAAACTTAAGGTAACTAAGGGGGGACCCCTCCCCTTTTCCTGGGACATACTGTCACCACAATTCATGT
ACGGCAGCCGAGCCTTTATAAAACATCCAGCTGATATACCCGATTATTATAAGCAAAGTTTTCCCGAGGG
CTTTAAGTGGGAAAGGGTCATGAACTTCGAGGACGGGGGTGCGGTAACTGTAACCCAAGACACCTCTCTC
GAAGACGGGACGCTTATTTATAAGGTGAAACTCCGGGGGACCAATTTTCCCCCTGACGGACCTGTCATGC
AGAAGAAGACAATGGGCTGGGAGGCGTCCACAGAGCGCCTGTATCCGGAGGATGGCGTACTTAAGGGTGA
CATAAAAATGGCACTTCGTTTGAAGGACGGTGGCCGTTATCTCGCTGACTTTAAGACAACTTATAAGGCG
AAAAAGCCGGTACAGATGCCAGGAGCATACAATGTTGACCGCAAATTGGACATCACCAGCCACAACGAAG
ACTATACCGTCGTTGAACAGTACGAACGGAGTGAAGGGAGGCACAGTACAGGCGGGATGGACGAATTGTA
TAAAGGATCCGAGGTACATACAAATCAGGACCCCCTCGATGGTAGTGAAGTCCATACAAATCAGGACCCG
CTGGATGGCTCAGAGGTTCATACGAACCAAGATCCTCTTGATGGATCAGGATCTGGATCAGGATCGGGTA
GTTAAGAGCTCCGCTGCGCTTAAATGTCTTTCATTATAATCAATGTATAACCTTTATGTAGTATTTCAAT
CTATGCCGCTGTGTACGTGCACTGCGGTGCCTATCCTTCGGCATTAGAGAGTCACTGTTTGTGTAGATCG
TAGCTGCATGTCTGACATCTGGTTCATTAGTGCCGTTTTGAGTCTGCACTGTTGTGCAACTTGATATTCA
TCACTGCACACCAACCGTGTGTTTCCTCCTTTGGGTGCACCCTTTAATCCTTGTCTTCTCCTTTTTTGTC
TCTTTCCCCCTCGAAAAGGTGTCAAACTACTGCCGCATAAACTACGGTTATCCCAAATTTAAGAGAAAGC
AATAAAGCATCAGCTAGCATGACTGAATACAAGCCAACGGTTCGTCTTGCTACGCGAGACGATGTGCCGC
GGGCCGTACGGACGCTGGCTGCTGCGTTCGCTGATTATCCCGCCACCCGACATACGGTTGACCCAGATCG
ACACATTGAGCGAGTCACAGAACTTCAAGAGTTATTCTTAACACGGGTGGGCTTGGACATTGGTAAGGTT
TGGGTTGCGGACGATGGCGCGGCTGTTGCGGTGTGGACGACGCCAGAGTCAGTCGAAGCGGGCGCAGTGT
TTGCTGAGATCGGTCCCCGAATGGCGGAGCTTAGCGGGTCACGCCTCGCTGCACAACAGCAGATGGAAGG
TCTGTTGGCACCACATAGACCTAAGGAGCCGGCTTGGTTCTTAGCGACAGTTGGCGTCAGTCCGGACCAC
CAAGGTAAGGGGCTGGGTTCAGCGGTTGTTCTTCCAGGAGTAGAGGCTGCGGAAAGGGCAGGTGTGCCGG
CGTTCCTTGAAACGTCTGCACCACGTAACCTTCCTTTTTACGAGAGATTGGGGTTTACAGTAACAGCAGA
TGTTGAAGTGCCTGAAGGGCCGAGGACATGGTGCATGACACGTAAGCCGGGAGCCTAACTCGAGTGCCCA
TTTAGTTGGCTTTTCCCTTGTCTCGTGTCTTTTCCGTGGAAAGGTTCCCGGAGTAATCTGATGGCACAGC
AGGGAGGTGCGCCTGCAGGTTGGTTAGGAAGGGGGGATGATGTAAAAGAAGAAAATGGGGGGATTCGAGC
CCCGCACAGGTCTCTCAAATTGGATGCATAGCTTGAGTATTCTATAGTGTCACCTAAATAGCTTGGCGTA
ATCATGGTCATAGCTGTTTCCTGTGTGAAATTGTTATCCGCTCACAATTCCACACAACATACGAGCCGGA
AGCATAAAGTGTAAAGCCTGGGGTGCCTAATGAGTGAGCTAACTCACATTAATTGCGTTGCGCTCACTGC
CCGCTTTCCAGTCGGGAAACCTGTCGTGCCAGCTGCATTAATGAATCGGCCAACGCGCGGGGAGAGGCGG
TTTGCGTATTGGGCGCTCTTCCGCTTCCTCGCTCACTGACTCGCTGCGCTCGGTCGTTCGGCTGCGGCGA
GCGGTATCAGCTCACTCAAAGGCGGTAATACGGTTATCCACAGAATCAGGGGATAACGCAGGAAAGAACA
TGTGAGCAAAAGGCCAGCAAAAGGCCAGGAACCGTAAAAAGGCCGCGTTGCTGGCGTTTTTCCATAGGCT
CCGCCCCCCTGACGAGCATCACAAAAATCGACGCTCAAGTCAGAGGTGGCGAAACCCGACAGGACTATAA
AGATACCAGGCGTTTCCCCCTGGAAGCTCCCTCGTGCGCTCTCCTGTTCCGACCCTGCCGCTTACCGGAT
ACCTGTCCGCCTTTCTCCCTTCGGGAAGCGTGGCGCTTTCTCATAGCTCACGCTGTAGGTATCTCAGTTC
GGTGTAGGTCGTTCGCTCCAAGCTGGGCTGTGTGCACGAACCCCCCGTTCAGCCCGACCGCTGCGCCTTA
TCCGGTAACTATCGTCTTGAGTCCAACCCGGTAAGACACGACTTATCGCCACTGGCAGCAGCCACTGGTA
ACAGGATTAGCAGAGCGAGGTATGTAGGCGGTGCTACAGAGTTCTTGAAGTGGTGGCCTAACTACGGCTA
CACTAGAAGAACAGTATTTGGTATCTGCGCTCTGCTGAAGCCAGTTACCTTCGGAAAAAGAGTTGGTAGC
TCTTGATCCGGCAAACAAACCACCGCTGGTAGCGGTGGTTTTTTTGTTTGCAAGCAGCAGATTACGCGCA
GAAAAAAAGGATCTCAAGAAGATCCTTTGATCTTTTCTACGGGGTCTGACGCTCAGTGGAACGAAAACTC
ACGTTAAGGGATTTTGGTCATGAGATTATCAAAAAGGATCTTCACCTAGATCCTTTTAAATTAAAAATGA
AGTTTTAAATCAATCTAAAGTATATATGAGTAAACTTGGTCTGACAGTTACCAATGCTTAATCAGTGAGG
CACCTATCTCAGCGATCTGTCTATTTCGTTCATCCATAGTTGCCTGACTCCCCGTCGTGTAGATAATTAC
GATACGGGAGGGCTTACCATCTGGCCCCAGTGCTGCAATGATACCGCGAGACCCACGCTCACCGGCTCCA
GATTTATCAGCAATAAACCAGCCAGCCGGAAGGGCCGAGCGCAGAAGTGGTCCTGCAACTTTATCCGCCT
CCATCCAGTCTATTAATTGTTGCCGGGAAGCTAGAGTAAGTAGTTCGCCAGTTAATAGTTTGCGCAACGT
TGTTGCCATTGCTACAGGCATCGTGGTGTCACGCTCGTCGTTTGGTATGGCTTCATTCAGCTCCGGTTCC
CAACGATCAAGGCGAGTTACATGATCCCCCATGTTGTGCAAAAAAGCGGTTAGCTCCTTCGGTCCTCCGA
TCGTTGTCAGAAGTAAGTTGGCCGCAGTGTTATCACTCATGGTTATGGCAGCACTGCATAATTCTCTTAC
TGTCATGCCATCCGTAAGATGCTTTTCTGTGACTGGTGAGTACTCAACCAAGTCATTCTGAGAATAGTGT
ATGCGGCGACCGAGTTGCTCTTGCCCGGCGTCAATACGGGATAATACCGCGCCACATAGCAGAACTTTAA
AAGTGCTCATCATTGGAAAACGTTCTTCGGGGCGAAAACTCTCAAGGATCTTACCGCTGTTGAGATCCAG
TTCGATGTAACCCACTCGTGCACCCAACTGATCTTCAGCATCTTTTACTTTCACCAGCGTTTCTGGGTGA
GCAAAAACAGGAAGGCAAAATGCCGCAAAAAAGGGAATAAGGGCGACACGGAAATGTTGAATACTCATAC
TCTTCCTTTTTCAATATTATTGAAGCATTTATCAGGGTTATTGTCTCATGAGCGGATACATATTTGAATG
TATTTAGAAAAATAAACAAATAGGGGTTCCGCGCACATTTCCCCGAAAAGTGCCACCTGATGCGGTGTGA
AATACCGCACAGATGCGTAAGGAGAAAATACCGCATCAGGAAATTGTAAGCGTTAATATTTTGTTAAAAT
TCGCGTTAAATTTTTGTTAAATCAGCTCATTTTTTAACCAATAGGCCGAAATCGGCAAAATCCCTTATAA
ATCAAAAGAATAGACCGAGATAGGGT
[37 nt withheld, positions 5627-5663]
AAAGAACGTGGACTCCAACGTCAAAGG
[49 nt withheld, positions 5691-5739]
T
[91 nt withheld, positions 5741-5831]
G
[98 nt withheld, positions 5833-5930]
ACTTAATGCGCCGCTACAGGGCGCGTCCATTCGCCATTCAGGCTGCGCAACTGTTGGGAAGGGCGATCGG
TGCGGGCCTCTTCGCTATTACGCCAGCTGGCGAAAGGGGGATGTGCTGCAAGGCGATTAAGTTGGGTAAC
GCCAGGGTTTTCCCAGTCACGACGTTGTAAAACGACGGCCAGTGAATTGTAATACGACTCACTATA
